>Addgene plasmid #15451 | -111 hTF m4 | addgene partial sequence | sequence record 21918 | LucNRev 5'-CCTTATGCAGTTGCTCTCC-3'
GGCGCCGGGCCTTTCTTTATGTTTTTGGCGTCTTCCATTTTACCAACAGTACCGGAATGCCAAGCTTACT
TAGATCTCGAGCTAGCACGCGTAAGAGCTCGCAGTCTTGGGGAGCCGGTGCCCCGCGCGCTATAAAGGGC
CGGCGGCGCGCTCTCCCGCGCCTCTGCCATTCCCCGGCGCCATTCCCCGCCGCTCCTCCCGACTCCCATT
CCCCGGCCCGGGTTATGTTAGCTCAGTTACAGTACCATAAGATACATTGATGAGTTTGGACAAACCACAA
CTAGAATGCAGTGAAAAAAATGCTTTATTTGTGAAATTTGTGATGCTATTGCTTTATTTGTAACCATTAT
AAGCTGCAATAAACAAGTTAACAACAACAATTGCATTCATTTTATGTTTCAGGTTCAGGGGGAGGTGTGG
GAGGTTTTTTAAAGCAAGTAAAACCTCCACGTACCTTAATATTACTTACTTATCATGGTAGCTTGGGCTG
GCGTAATAGCGAAGAGGCCCGCACCGATCGCCCTTCCCAACAGTTGCGCAGCCTGAATGGCGAATGGCAA
ATTGTAAGCGTTAATATTTTGTTAAAATTCGCGTTAAATTTTTGTTAAATCAGCTCATTTTTTAACCAAT
AGGCCGAAATCGGCAAAATCCCTTATAAATCAAAAGAATAGACCGAGATAGGGT
[37 nt withheld, positions 685-721]
AAAGAACGTGGACTCCAACGTCAAAGG
[49 nt withheld, positions 749-797]
T
[91 nt withheld, positions 799-889]
G
[42 nt withheld, positions 891-932]
