[The description below was written by a language model from this plasmid's Addgene catalogue record.]
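Description:
-111 hTF m4 is a luciferase reporter plasmid built on the promoterless pGL2 Basic backbone (about 5.6 kb without insert), used to measure promoter activity after transfection into mammalian cells. It is maintained in E. coli as a high-copy plasmid under ampicillin selection. Because pGL2 Basic carries a firefly luciferase coding region with no eukaryotic promoter or enhancer of its own, luciferase output depends on whatever regulatory fragment is cloned upstream of the reporter.

The insert is a 125 bp fragment of the human tissue factor (F3, also known as TF or CD142) promoter spanning positions -111 to +14 relative to the transcription start site, cloned between the SmaI and SacI sites, both of which are retained. This minimal proximal promoter region normally contains three Sp1 binding sites and overlapping or adjacent EGR-1 sites. In the m4 variant, all three Sp1 sites and the EGR-1 sites have been mutated, so the construct serves as a version of the promoter in which these factors should be unable to bind. The exact base changes are not given in the record.

The plasmid belongs to a deletion and mutation series of human tissue factor promoter reporters designed to dissect how Sp1 and EGR-1 contribute to basal and induced transcription of the tissue factor gene in human epithelial cells. It is typically compared with the wild-type -111 construct and with the partial mutants from the same series, allowing loss of reporter activity to be attributed to specific binding sites. No feature table was supplied, so details of the backbone elements beyond those typical of pGL2 Basic cannot be confirmed from the record.
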