Addgene plasmid #15451: -111 hTF m4
Depositing lab: Nigel Mackman. Depositing organization: Scripps California (The Scripps Research Institute). Publication: Transcriptional regulation of the tissue factor gene in human epithelial cells is mediated by Sp1 and EGR-1. Cui MZ, Parry GC, Oeth P, Larson H, Smith M, Huang RP, Adamson ED, Mackman N. J Biol Chem. 1996 Feb 2. 271(5):2731-9. 10.1074/jbc.271.5.2731 PubMed 8576248.
Backbone
  Vector backbone: pGL2 Basic
  Backbone manufacturer: Promega
  Backbone size w/o insert (bp): 5600
  Vector type: Mammalian Expression, Luciferase
Growth in bacteria
  Bacterial resistance: Ampicillin, 100 μg/mL
  Growth temperature: 37°C
  Growth strain: DH5alpha
  Copy number: High Copy
Gene/Insert
  Gene/Insert name: Tissue factor promoter (alt name: TF)
  Species: H. sapiens (human)
  Insert size (bp): 125
  Mutation: All 3 Sp1 and EGR-1 sites mutated
  Entrez Gene: F3 (a.k.a. CD142, TF, TFA)
  Cloning method: Restriction Enzyme; 5′ cloning site SmaI (not destroyed); 3′ cloning site SacI (not destroyed)
  Sequencing primers: 5′ na; 3′ LucNrev
Terms and licenses: Academic/Nonprofit Terms; Industry Terms: Not Available to Industry
Depositor comments: -111 to +14 hTF promoter with all 3 Sp1 and EGR-1 sites mutated. hTF promoter deletion/mutation series 2, Mackman lab #2436.
How to cite: -111 hTF m4 was a gift from Nigel Mackman (Addgene plasmid # 15451 ; http://n2t.net/addgene:15451 ; RRID:Addgene_15451)
